Addgene plasmid #100303: pCMV_mEm_4GS_LF82_220
Purpose: Mammalian expression of E. coli LF82_220 CDS fused to mEmerald
Depositing lab: Alan Huett. Depositing organization: University of Nottingham. Publication: A multi-phenotypic imaging screen to identify bacterial effectors by exogenous expression in a HeLa cell line. Collins A, Huett A. Sci Data. 2018 May 15;5:180081. doi: 10.1038/sdata.2018.81. PubMed 29762554.
Backbone
  Vector backbone: pCMV
  Backbone size w/o insert (bp): 4502
  Vector type: Mammalian Expression
Growth in bacteria
  Bacterial resistance: Ampicillin, 100 μg/mL
  Growth temperature: 37°C
  Growth strain: XL1 Blue
  Copy number: High Copy
Gene/Insert
  Gene/Insert name: LF82_220
  Insert size (bp): 399
  Promoter: CMV
  Tag / fusion protein: mEmerald (N terminal on backbone)
  Cloning method: Ligation Independent Cloning
  Sequencing primers: 5′ ACTTCTGCTCTAAAAGCTGCGG; 3′ CACTGCATTCTAGTTGTGGTTTGTC
Terms and licenses: Academic/Nonprofit Terms; Industry Terms: Not Available to Industry
How to cite: pCMV_mEm_4GS_LF82_220 was a gift from Alan Huett (Addgene plasmid # 100303 ; http://n2t.net/addgene:100303 ; RRID:Addgene_100303)
