[The description below was written by a language model from this plasmid's Addgene catalogue record and pLannotate feature annotations shown in this document.]
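Description:
pCMV_mEm_4GS_LF82_220 is a mammalian expression plasmid built on a pCMV backbone (4,502 bp without insert; the full sequence record is 4,901 nt). It expresses the LF82_220 coding sequence from E. coli as a fusion to the green fluorescent protein mEmerald. In bacteria it replicates from a high-copy ColE1/pUC-type origin and is selected with ampicillin through the β-lactamase gene and its native promoter. The backbone also carries pUC/pBR322-derived remnants: fragments of lacZα, lacI, rop and bom, plus a lac promoter, lac operator and CAP binding site. None of these appears to contribute to the mammalian expression cassette. No mammalian selection marker is annotated, which suggests transient expression.

The expression unit begins with the human cytomegalovirus immediate-early enhancer and promoter. A modified SV40 intron with splice donor and acceptor sites follows, an element commonly included to improve transcript processing and expression. Next comes the mEmerald open reading frame, which sits on the backbone as an N-terminal tag. The 399 bp LF82_220 insert was added downstream by ligation-independent cloning. It is not annotated in the feature table, but it would fall in the unannotated gap between mEmerald and the SV40 polyadenylation signal that terminates the transcript. The "4GS" in the name suggests a glycine-serine linker between the two, though the record does not describe it.

The plasmid allows the bacterial protein to be produced in mammalian cells and followed by fluorescence. The associated publication describes a multi-phenotypic imaging screen in a HeLa cell line to identify bacterial effectors by exogenous expression.
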