Features (pLannotate 1.2.2; 16 found; start..end, strand, type, name):
     62..82      -  misc_feature   MCS (fragment): pUC18/19 multiple cloning site
     81..384     +  enhancer       CMV enhancer: human cytomegalovirus immediate early enhancer
    385..588     +  promoter       CMV promoter: human cytomegalovirus (CMV) immediate early promoter
    726..822     +  intron         SV40 intron: modified SV40 intron with splice donor and acceptor sites
    883..1599    +  CDS            mEmerald: mEmerald is a basic (constitutively fluorescent) green fluorescent protein published in 1998, derived from Aequorea victoria. It is reported to be a very rapidly-maturing monomer with moderate acid sensitivity.
   2094..2228    -  polyA_signal   SV40 poly(A) signal: SV40 polyadenylation signal
   2363..2379    -  protein_bind   lac operator: The lac repressor binds to the lac operator to inhibit transcription in E. coli. This inhibition can be relieved by adding lactose or isopropyl-β-D-thiogalactopyranoside (IPTG). lac repressor encoded by lacI
   2387..2417    -  promoter       lac promoter: promoter for the E. coli lac operon
   2432..2453    -  protein_bind   CAP binding site: CAP binding activates transcription in the presence of cAMP. E. coli catabolite activator protein
   2466..2558    -  CDS            lacI (fragment): lac repressor; lacI; The lac repressor binds to the lac operator to inhibit transcription in E. coli. This inhibition can be relieved by adding lactose or isopropyl-β-D-thiogalactopyranoside (IPTG).
   2741..3329    -  rep_origin     ori: high-copy-number ColE1/pMB1/pBR322/pUC origin of replication
   3500..4360    -  CDS            AmpR: β-lactamase; bla; confers resistance to ampicillin, carbenicillin, and related antibiotics
   4361..4465    -  promoter       AmpR promoter: bla
   4560..4595    +  CDS            rop (fragment): Rop protein, which maintains plasmids at low copy number; rop
   4697..4796    +  misc_feature   bom (fragment): basis of mobility region from pBR322
   4802..56      -  CDS            lacZα (fragment) (across the origin): LacZα fragment of β-galactosidase; lacZ fragment
>Addgene plasmid #100303 | pCMV_mEm_4GS_LF82_220 | addgene full sequence | sequence record 209349 | Addgene NGS Result
AGTTGGGTAACGCCAGGGTTTTCCCAGTCACGACGTTGTAAAACGACGGCCAGTGAGTTCGAGCTTGCAT
GCCTGCAGGTCGTTACATAACTTACGGTAAATGGCCCGCCTGGCTGACCGCCCAACGACCCCCGCCCATT
GACGTCAATAATGACGTATGTTCCCATAGTAACGCCAATAGGGACTTTCCATTGACGTCAATGGGTGGAG
TATTTACGGTAAACTGCCCACTTGGCAGTACATCAAGTGTATCATATGCCAAGTACGCCCCCTATTGACG
TCAATGACGGTAAATGGCCCGCCTGGCATTATGCCCAGTACATGACCTTATGGGACTTTCCTACTTGGCA
GTACATCTACGTATTAGTCATCGCTATTACCATGGTGATGCGGTTTTGGCAGTACATCAATGGGCGTGGA
TAGCGGTTTGACTCACGGGGATTTCCAAGTCTCCACCCCATTGACGTCAATGGGAGTTTGTTTTGGCACC
AAAATCAACGGGACTTTCCAAAATGTCGTAACAACTCCGCCCCATTGACGCAAATGGGCGGTAGGCGTGT
ACGGTGGGAGGTCTATATAAGCAGAGCTCGTTTAGTGAACCGTCAGATCGCCTGGAGACGCCATCCACGC
TGTTTTGACCTCCATAGAAGACACCGGGACCGATCCAGCCTCCGGACTCTAGAGGATCCGGTACTAGAGG
AACTGAAAAACCAGAAAGTTAACTGGTAAGTTTAGTCTTTTTGTCTTTTATTTCAGGTCCCGGATCCGGT
GGTGGTGCAAATCAAAGAACTGCTCCTCAGTGGATGTTGCCTTTACTTCTAGGCCTGTACGGAAGTGTTA
CTTCTGCTCTAAAAGCTGCGGAATTGTACCCGCGGGCCCACCATGGTGAGCAAGGGCGAGGAGCTGTTCA
CCGGGGTGGTGCCCATCCTGGTCGAGCTGGACGGCGACGTAAACGGCCACAAGTTCAGCGTGTCCGGCGA
GGGCGAGGGCGATGCCACCTACGGCAAGCTGACCCTGAAGTTCATCTGCACCACCGGCAAGCTGCCCGTG
CCCTGGCCCACCCTCGTGACCACCTTGACCTACGGCGTGCAGTGCTTCGCCCGCTACCCCGACCACATGA
AGCAGCACGACTTCTTCAAGTCCGCCATGCCCGAAGGCTACGTCCAGGAGCGCACCATCTTCTTCAAGGA
CGACGGCAACTACAAGACCCGCGCCGAGGTGAAGTTCGAGGGCGACACCCTGGTGAACCGCATCGAGCTG
AAGGGCATCGACTTCAAGGAGGACGGCAACATCCTGGGGCACAAGCTGGAGTACAACTACAACAGCCACA
AGGTCTATATCACCGCCGACAAGCAGAAGAACGGCATCAAGGTGAACTTCAAGACCCGCCACAACATCGA
GGACGGCAGCGTGCAGCTCGCCGACCACTACCAGCAGAACACCCCCATCGGCGACGGCCCCGTGCTGCTG
CCCGACAACCACTACCTGAGCACCCAGTCCAAGCTGAGCAAAGACCCCAACGAGAAGCGCGATCACATGG
TCCTGCTGGAGTTCGTGACCGCCGCCGGGATCACTCTCGGCATGGACGAGCTGTACAAGCGAATTGGTGG
AGGGGGCGGTTCCGGTGGCGGAGGTTCCCGAATTCGTCGACGGAGATCTGATATGGCCCCCATCGTAACA
TTAACGCTGGGGGGAATTCCAAAAGAACGGCTGAAGTTAGCCTCTGGTGTATTTAATTTAACACGTAATC
TTGGGGGCGCAATTGGTATTGCCCTGTGTGGCTCTATTCTCAATAATCGAACTAATTTTCATTTTTCGAG
AATGGGTGAAAAAATGGTTTCTGTTCCCCATACGGTGAATGACTTCATTTCCAGAAGTGCTTTGTTTTTT
AATCGCAGTGGAAGTGACCAGACATCGGAAATACTGGCTTCAACCAAATTATTGAGTCAATTGATGCTGA
GGGAGGCGCAAACTATGGCATTTTCGGATACCTTTCTGCTAATCAGTGGTCTGTTATTTATCGCATTTTT
GTTGGTTCCTGCTATGAATAAATCATCCTGAATCGGTACCCTCGAGAAGCTTGCGGCCGCGGGGATCCAG
ACATGATAAGATACATTGATGAGTTTGGACAAACCACAACTAGAATGCAGTGAAAAAAATGCTTTATTTG
TGAAATTTGTGATGCTATTGCTTTATTTGTAACCATTATAAGCTGCAATAAACAAGTTAACAACAACAAT
TGCATTCATTTTATGTTTCAGGTTCAGGGGGAGGTGTGGGAGGTTTTTTCGGATCCTCTAGAGTCGATCT
GCAGGCATGCTAGCTTGGCGTAATCATGGTCATAGCTGTTTCCTGTGTGAAATTGTTATCCGCTCACAAT
TCCACACAACATACGAGCCGGAAGCATAAAGTGTAAAGCCTGGGGTGCCTAATGAGTGAGCTAACTCACA
TTAATTGCGTTGCGCTCACTGCCCGCTTTCCAGTCGGGAAACCTGTCGTGCCAGCTGCATTAATGAATCG
GCCAACGCGCGGGGAGAGGCGGTTTGCGTATTGGGCGCTCTTCCGCTTCCTCGCTCACTGACTCGCTGCG
CTCGGTCGTTCGGCTGCGGCGAGCGGTATCAGCTCACTCAAAGGCGGTAATACGGTTATCCACAGAATCA
GGGGATAACGCAGGAAAGAACATGTGAGCAAAAGGCCAGCAAAAGGCCAGGAACCGTAAAAAGGCCGCGT
TGCTGGCGTTTTTCCATAGGCTCCGCCCCCCTGACGAGCATCACAAAAATCGACGCTCAAGTCAGAGGTG
GCGAAACCCGACAGGACTATAAAGATACCAGGCGTTTCCCCCTGGAAGCTCCCTCGTGCGCTCTCCTGTT
CCGACCCTGCCGCTTACCGGATACCTGTCCGCCTTTCTCCCTTCGGGAAGCGTGGCGCTTTCTCATAGCT
CACGCTGTAGGTATCTCAGTTCGGTGTAGGTCGTTCGCTCCAAGCTGGGCTGTGTGCACGAACCCCCCGT
TCAGCCCGACCGCTGCGCCTTATCCGGTAACTATCGTCTTGAGTCCAACCCGGTAAGACACGACTTATCG
CCACTGGCAGCAGCCACTGGTAACAGGATTAGCAGAGCGAGGTATGTAGGCGGTGCTACAGAGTTCTTGA
AGTGGTGGCCTAACTACGGCTACACTAGAAGAACAGTATTTGGTATCTGCGCTCTGCTGAAGCCAGTTAC
CTTCGGAAAAAGAGTTGGTAGCTCTTGATCCGGCAAACAAACCACCGCTGGTAGCGGTGGTTTTTTTGTT
TGCAAGCAGCAGATTACGCGCAGAAAAAAAGGATCTCAAGAAGATCCTTTGATCTTTTCTACGGGGTCTG
ACGCTCAGTGGAACGAAAACTCACGTTAAGGGATTTTGGTCATGAGATTATCAAAAAGGATCTTCACCTA
GATCCTTTTAAATTAAAAATGAAGTTTTAAATCAATCTAAAGTATATATGAGTAAACTTGGTCTGACAGT
TACCAATGCTTAATCAGTGAGGCACCTATCTCAGCGATCTGTCTATTTCGTTCATCCATAGTTGCCTGAC
TCCCCGTCGTGTAGATAACTACGATACGGGAGGGCTTACCATCTGGCCCCAGTGCTGCAATGATACCGCG
AGACCCACGCTCACCGGCTCCAGATTTATCAGCAATAAACCAGCCAGCCGGAAGGGCCGAGCGCAGAAGT
GGTCCTGCAACTTTATCCGCCTCCATCCAGTCTATTAATTGTTGCCGGGAAGCTAGAGTAAGTAGTTCGC
CAGTTAATAGTTTGCGCAACGTTGTTGCCATTGCTACAGGCATCGTGGTGTCACGCTCGTCGTTTGGTAT
GGCTTCATTCAGCTCCGGTTCCCAACGATCAAGGCGAGTTACATGATCCCCCATGTTGTGCAAAAAAGCG
GTTAGCTCCTTCGGTCCTCCGATCGTTGTCAGAAGTAAGTTGGCCGCAGTGTTATCACTCATGGTTATGG
CAGCACTGCATAATTCTCTTACTGTCATGCCATCCGTAAGATGCTTTTCTGTGACTGGTGAGTACTCAAC
CAAGTCATTCTGAGAATAGTGTATGCGGCGACCGAGTTGCTCTTGCCCGGCGTCAATACGGGATAATACC
GCGCCACATAGCAGAACTTTAAAAGTGCTCATCATTGGAAAACGTTCTTCGGGGCGAAAACTCTCAAGGA
TCTTACCGCTGTTGAGATCCAGTTCGATGTAACCCACTCGTGCACCCAACTGATCTTCAGCATCTTTTAC
TTTCACCAGCGTTTCTGGGTGAGCAAAAACAGGAAGGCAAAATGCCGCAAAAAAGGGAATAAGGGCGACA
CGGAAATGTTGAATACTCATACTCTTCCTTTTTCAATATTATTGAAGCATTTATCAGGGTTATTGTCTCA
TGAGCGGATACATATTTGAATGTATTTAGAAAAATAAACAAATAGGGGTTCCGCGCACATTTCCCCGAAA
AGTGCCACCTGACGTCTAAGAAACCATTATTATCATGACATTAACCTATAAAAATAGGCGTATCACGAGG
CCCTTTCGTCTCGCGCGTTTCGGTGATGACGGTGAAAACCTCTGACACATGCAGCTCCCGGAGACGGTCA
CAGCTTGTCTGTAAGCGGATGCCGGGAGCAGACAAGCCCGTCAGGGCGCGTCAGCGGGTGTTGGCGGGTG
TCGGGGCTGGCTTAACTATGCGGCATCAGAGCAGATTGTACTGAGAGTGCACCATATGCGGTGTGAAATA
CCGCACAGATGCGTAAGGAGAAAATACCGCATCAGGCGCCATTCGCCATTCAGGCTGCGCAACTGTTGGG
AAGGGCGATCGGTGCGGGCCTCTTCGCTATTACGCCAGCTGGCGAAAGGGGGATGTGCTGCAAGGCGATT
A
