>Addgene plasmid #100303 | pCMV_mEm_4GS_LF82_220 | depositor partial sequence | sequence record 183645 | Sequence across LF82 gene insert region
CTCGGNATGGNCGAGCTGTACAAGCGAATTGGTGGAGGGGGCGGTTCCGGTGGCGGAGGTTCCCGAATTC
GTCGACGGAGATCTGATATGGCCCCCATCGTAACATTAACGCTGGGGGGAATTCCAAAAGAACGGCTGAA
GTTAGCCTCTGGTGTATTTAATTTAACACGTAATCTTGGGGGCGCAATTGGTATTGCCCTGTGTGGCTCT
ATTCTCAATAATCGAACTAATTTTCATTTTTCGAGAATGGGTGAAAAAATGGTTTCTGTTCCCCATACGG
TGAATGACTTCATTTCCAGAAGTGCTTTGTTTTTTAATCGCAGTGGAAGTGACCAGACATCGGAAATACT
GGCTTCAACCAAATTATTGAGTCAATTGATGCTGAGGGAGGCGCAAACTATGGCATTTTCGGATACCTTT
CTGCTAATCAGTGGTCTGTTATTTATCGCATTTTTGTTGGTTCCTGCTATGAATAAATCATCCTGAATCG
GTACCCTCGAGAAGCTTGCGGCCGCGGGGATCCAGACATGATAAGATACATTGATGAGTTTGGACAAACC
ACAACTAGAATGCAGTGAAAAAAATGCTTTATTTGTGAAATTTGTGATGCTATTGCTTTATTTGTAACCA
TTATAAGCTGCAATAAACAAGTTAACAACAACAATTGCATTCATTTTATGTTTCAGGTTCAGGGGGAGGT
GTGGGAGGTTTTTTCGGATCCTCTAGAGTCGATCTGCAGGCATGCTAGCTTGGCGTAATCATGGTCATAG
CTGTTTCCTGTGTGAAATTGTTATCCGCTCACAATTCCACACAACATACGAGCCGGAAGCATAAAGTGTA
AAGCCTGGGGTGCCTAATGAGTGAGCTAACTCACATTAATTGCGTTGCGCTCACTGCCCGCTTTCCAGTC
GGGAAACCTGTCGTGCCAGCTGCATTAATGAATCGGCCAACGCGCGGGGAGAGGCGGTTTGCGTNTTGGG
CGCTCTTCCGCTTCNCGCTCACTGACTCGCTGCGCTCGGTC
